>Addgene plasmid #131479 | pORANGE GFP-Actb KI | depositor full sequence | sequence record 252018 | pORANGE GFP-Actb KI sequence 9253 bps
ACGGTTCCTGGCCTTTTGCTGGCCTTTTGCTCACATGTGAGGGCCTATTTCCCATGATTCCTTCATATTT
GCATATACGATACAAGGCTGTTAGAGAGATAATTGGAATTAATTTGACTGTAAACACAAAGATATTAGTA
CAAAATACGTGACGTAGAAAGTAATAATTTCTTGGGTAGTTTGCAGTTTTAAAATTATGTTTTAAAATGG
ACTATCATATGCTTACCGTAACTTGAAAGTATTTCGATTTCTTGGCTTTATATATCTTGTGGAAAGGACG
AAACACCGCAGCGATATCGTCATCCAGTTTTAGAGCTAGAAATAGCAAGTTAAAATAAGGCTAGTCCGTT
ATCAACTTGAAAAAGTGGCACCGAGTCGGTGCTTTTTTGTTTTAGAGCTAGAAATAGCAAGTTAAAATAA
GGCTAGTCCGTTTTTAGCGCGTGCGCCAATTCTGCAGACAAATGGCTCTAGAAGCTTCGCAGCGATATCG
TCATCCAGGGCTAGCGTGAGCAAGGGCGAGGAGCTGTTCACCGGGGTGGTGCCCATCCTGGTCGAGCTGG
ACGGCGACGTAAACGGCCACAAGTTCAGCGTGTCCGGCGAGGGCGAGGGCGATGCCACCTACGGCAAGCT
GACCCTGAAGTTCATCTGCACCACCGGCAAGCTGCCCGTGCCCTGGCCCACCCTCGTGACCACCCTGACC
TACGGCGTGCAGTGCTTCAGCCGCTACCCCGACCACATGAAGCAGCACGACTTCTTCAAGTCCGCCATGC
CCGAAGGCTACGTCCAGGAGCGCACCATCTTCTTCAAGGACGACGGCAACTACAAGACCCGCGCCGAGGT
GAAGTTCGAGGGCGACACCCTGGTGAACCGCATCGAGCTGAAGGGCATCGACTTCAAGGAGGACGGCAAC
ATCCTGGGGCACAAGCTGGAGTACAACTACAACAGCCACAACGTCTATATCATGGCCGACAAGCAGAAGA
ACGGCATCAAGGTGAACTTCAAGATCCGCCACAACATCGAGGACGGCAGCGTGCAGCTCGCCGACCACTA
CCAGCAGAACACCCCCATCGGCGACGGCCCCGTGCTGCTGCCCGACAACCACTACCTGAGCACCCAGTCC
GCCCTGAGCAAAGACCCCAACGAGAAGCGCGATCACATGGTCCTGCTGGAGTTCGTGACCGCCGCCGGGA
TCACTCTCGGCATGGACGAGCTGTACAAGTCAGGCAGCGCAGCGATATCGTCATCCAGGGCTCGAGGATC
CTAGGACGCGTCCTAGGACGCGTCCAGAGGTACCCGTTACATAACTTACGGTAAATGGCCCGCCTGGCTG
ACCGCCCAACGACCCCCGCCCATTGACGTCAATAGTAACGCCAATAGGGACTTTCCATTGACGTCAATGG
GTGGAGTATTTACGGTAAACTGCCCACTTGGCAGTACATCAAGTGTATCATATGCCAAGTACGCCCCCTA
TTGACGTCAATGACGGTAAATGGCCCGCCTGGCATTGTGCCCAGTACATGACCTTATGGGACTTTCCTAC
TTGGCAGTACATCTACGTATTAGTCATCGCTATTACCATGGTCGAGGTGAGCCCCACGTTCTGCTTCACT
CTCCCCATCTCCCCCCCCTCCCCACCCCCAATTTTGTATTTATTTATTTTTTAATTATTTTGTGCAGCGA
TGGGGGCGGGGGGGGGGGGGGGGCGCGCGCCAGGCGGGGCGGGGCGGGGCGAGGGGCGGGGCGGGGCGAG
GCGGAGAGGTGCGGCGGCAGCCAATCAGAGCGGCGCGCTCCGAAAGTTTCCTTTTATGGCGAGGCGGCGG
CGGCGGCGGCCCTATAAAAAGCGAAGCGCGCGGCGGGCGGGAGTCGCTGCGCGCTGCCTTCGCCCCGTGC
CCCGCTCCGCCGCCGCCTCGCGCCGCCCGCCCCGGCTCTGACTGACCGCGTTACTCCCACAGGTGAGCGG
GCGGGACGGCCCTTCTCCTCCGGGCTGTAATTAGCTGAGCAAGAGGTAAGGGTTTAAGGGATGGTTGGTT
GGTGGGGTATTAATGTTTAATTACCTGGAGCACCTGCCTGAAATCACTTTTTTTCAGGTTGGACCGGTGC
CACCATGTACCCATACGATGTTCCAGATTACGCTTCGCCGAAGAAAAAGCGCAAGGTCGAAGCGTCCGAC
AAGAAGTACAGCATCGGCCTGGACATCGGCACCAACTCTGTGGGCTGGGCCGTGATCACCGACGAGTACA
AGGTGCCCAGCAAGAAATTCAAGGTGCTGGGCAACACCGACCGGCACAGCATCAAGAAGAACCTGATCGG
AGCCCTGCTGTTCGACAGCGGCGAAACAGCCGAGGCCACCCGGCTGAAGAGAACCGCCAGAAGAAGATAC
ACCAGACGGAAGAACCGGATCTGCTATCTGCAAGAGATCTTCAGCAACGAGATGGCCAAGGTGGACGACA
GCTTCTTCCACAGACTGGAAGAGTCCTTCCTGGTGGAAGAGGATAAGAAGCACGAGCGGCACCCCATCTT
CGGCAACATCGTGGACGAGGTGGCCTACCACGAGAAGTACCCCACCATCTACCACCTGAGAAAGAAACTG
GTGGACAGCACCGACAAGGCCGACCTGCGGCTGATCTATCTGGCCCTGGCCCACATGATCAAGTTCCGGG
GCCACTTCCTGATCGAGGGCGACCTGAACCCCGACAACAGCGACGTGGACAAGCTGTTCATCCAGCTGGT
GCAGACCTACAACCAGCTGTTCGAGGAAAACCCCATCAACGCCAGCGGCGTGGACGCCAAGGCCATCCTG
TCTGCCAGACTGAGCAAGAGCAGACGGCTGGAAAATCTGATCGCCCAGCTGCCCGGCGAGAAGAAGAATG
GCCTGTTCGGCAACCTGATTGCCCTGAGCCTGGGCCTGACCCCCAACTTCAAGAGCAACTTCGACCTGGC
CGAGGATGCCAAACTGCAGCTGAGCAAGGACACCTACGACGACGACCTGGACAACCTGCTGGCCCAGATC
GGCGACCAGTACGCCGACCTGTTTCTGGCCGCCAAGAACCTGTCCGACGCCATCCTGCTGAGCGACATCC
TGAGAGTGAACACCGAGATCACCAAGGCCCCCCTGAGCGCCTCTATGATCAAGAGATACGACGAGCACCA
CCAGGACCTGACCCTGCTGAAAGCTCTCGTGCGGCAGCAGCTGCCTGAGAAGTACAAAGAGATTTTCTTC
GACCAGAGCAAGAACGGCTACGCCGGCTACATTGACGGCGGAGCCAGCCAGGAAGAGTTCTACAAGTTCA
TCAAGCCCATCCTGGAAAAGATGGACGGCACCGAGGAACTGCTCGTGAAGCTGAACAGAGAGGACCTGCT
GCGGAAGCAGCGGACCTTCGACAACGGCAGCATCCCCCACCAGATCCACCTGGGAGAGCTGCACGCCATT
CTGCGGCGGCAGGAAGATTTTTACCCATTCCTGAAGGACAACCGGGAAAAGATCGAGAAGATCCTGACCT
TCCGCATCCCCTACTACGTGGGCCCTCTGGCCAGGGGAAACAGCAGATTCGCCTGGATGACCAGAAAGAG
CGAGGAAACCATCACCCCCTGGAACTTCGAGGAAGTGGTGGACAAGGGCGCTTCCGCCCAGAGCTTCATC
GAGCGGATGACCAACTTCGATAAGAACCTGCCCAACGAGAAGGTGCTGCCCAAGCACAGCCTGCTGTACG
AGTACTTCACCGTGTATAACGAGCTGACCAAAGTGAAATACGTGACCGAGGGAATGAGAAAGCCCGCCTT
CCTGAGCGGCGAGCAGAAAAAGGCCATCGTGGACCTGCTGTTCAAGACCAACCGGAAAGTGACCGTGAAG
CAGCTGAAAGAGGACTACTTCAAGAAAATCGAGTGCTTCGACTCCGTGGAAATCTCCGGCGTGGAAGATC
GGTTCAACGCCTCCCTGGGCACATACCACGATCTGCTGAAAATTATCAAGGACAAGGACTTCCTGGACAA
TGAGGAAAACGAGGACATTCTGGAAGATATCGTGCTGACCCTGACACTGTTTGAGGACAGAGAGATGATC
GAGGAACGGCTGAAAACCTATGCCCACCTGTTCGACGACAAAGTGATGAAGCAGCTGAAGCGGCGGAGAT
ACACCGGCTGGGGCAGGCTGAGCCGGAAGCTGATCAACGGCATCCGGGACAAGCAGTCCGGCAAGACAAT
CCTGGATTTCCTGAAGTCCGACGGCTTCGCCAACAGAAACTTCATGCAGCTGATCCACGACGACAGCCTG
ACCTTTAAAGAGGACATCCAGAAAGCCCAGGTGTCCGGCCAGGGCGATAGCCTGCACGAGCACATTGCCA
ATCTGGCCGGCAGCCCCGCCATTAAGAAGGGCATCCTGCAGACAGTGAAGGTGGTGGACGAGCTCGTGAA
AGTGATGGGCCGGCACAAGCCCGAGAACATCGTGATCGAAATGGCCAGAGAGAACCAGACCACCCAGAAG
GGACAGAAGAACAGCCGCGAGAGAATGAAGCGGATCGAAGAGGGCATCAAAGAGCTGGGCAGCCAGATCC
TGAAAGAACACCCCGTGGAAAACACCCAGCTGCAGAACGAGAAGCTGTACCTGTACTACCTGCAGAATGG
GCGGGATATGTACGTGGACCAGGAACTGGACATCAACCGGCTGTCCGACTACGATGTGGACCATATCGTG
CCTCAGAGCTTTCTGAAGGACGACTCCATCGACAACAAGGTGCTGACCAGAAGCGACAAGAACCGGGGCA
AGAGCGACAACGTGCCCTCCGAAGAGGTCGTGAAGAAGATGAAGAACTACTGGCGGCAGCTGCTGAACGC
CAAGCTGATTACCCAGAGAAAGTTCGACAATCTGACCAAGGCCGAGAGAGGCGGCCTGAGCGAACTGGAT
AAGGCCGGCTTCATCAAGAGACAGCTGGTGGAAACCCGGCAGATCACAAAGCACGTGGCACAGATCCTGG
ACTCCCGGATGAACACTAAGTACGACGAGAATGACAAGCTGATCCGGGAAGTGAAAGTGATCACCCTGAA
GTCCAAGCTGGTGTCCGATTTCCGGAAGGATTTCCAGTTTTACAAAGTGCGCGAGATCAACAACTACCAC
CACGCCCACGACGCCTACCTGAACGCCGTCGTGGGAACCGCCCTGATCAAAAAGTACCCTAAGCTGGAAA
GCGAGTTCGTGTACGGCGACTACAAGGTGTACGACGTGCGGAAGATGATCGCCAAGAGCGAGCAGGAAAT
CGGCAAGGCTACCGCCAAGTACTTCTTCTACAGCAACATCATGAACTTTTTCAAGACCGAGATTACCCTG
GCCAACGGCGAGATCCGGAAGCGGCCTCTGATCGAGACAAACGGCGAAACCGGGGAGATCGTGTGGGATA
AGGGCCGGGATTTTGCCACCGTGCGGAAAGTGCTGAGCATGCCCCAAGTGAATATCGTGAAAAAGACCGA
GGTGCAGACAGGCGGCTTCAGCAAAGAGTCTATCCTGCCCAAGAGGAACAGCGATAAGCTGATCGCCAGA
AAGAAGGACTGGGACCCTAAGAAGTACGGCGGCTTCGACAGCCCCACCGTGGCCTATTCTGTGCTGGTGG
TGGCCAAAGTGGAAAAGGGCAAGTCCAAGAAACTGAAGAGTGTGAAAGAGCTGCTGGGGATCACCATCAT
GGAAAGAAGCAGCTTCGAGAAGAATCCCATCGACTTTCTGGAAGCCAAGGGCTACAAAGAAGTGAAAAAG
GACCTGATCATCAAGCTGCCTAAGTACTCCCTGTTCGAGCTGGAAAACGGCCGGAAGAGAATGCTGGCCT
CTGCCGGCGAACTGCAGAAGGGAAACGAACTGGCCCTGCCCTCCAAATATGTGAACTTCCTGTACCTGGC
CAGCCACTATGAGAAGCTGAAGGGCTCCCCCGAGGATAATGAGCAGAAACAGCTGTTTGTGGAACAGCAC
AAGCACTACCTGGACGAGATCATCGAGCAGATCAGCGAGTTCTCCAAGAGAGTGATCCTGGCCGACGCTA
ATCTGGACAAAGTGCTGTCCGCCTACAACAAGCACCGGGATAAGCCCATCAGAGAGCAGGCCGAGAATAT
CATCCACCTGTTTACCCTGACCAATCTGGGAGCCCCTGCCGCCTTCAAGTACTTTGACACCACCATCGAC
CGGAAGAGGTACACCAGCACCAAAGAGGTGCTGGACGCCACCCTGATCCACCAGAGCATCACCGGCCTGT
ACGAGACACGGATCGACCTGTCTCAGCTGGGAGGCGACAGCCCCAAGAAGAAGAGAAAGGTGGAGGCCAG
CTAAGAATTCTAACTAGAGCTCGCTGATCAGCCTCGACTGTGCCTTCTAGTTGCCAGCCATCTGTTGTTT
GCCCCTCCCCCGTGCCTTCCTTGACCCTGGAAGGTGCCACTCCCACTGTCCTTTCCTAATAAAATGAGGA
AATTGCATCGCATTGTCTGAGTAGGTGTCATTCTATTCTGGGGGGTGGGGTGGGGCAGGACAGCAAGGGG
GAGGATTGGGAAGAGAATAGCAGGCATGCTGGGGAGCGGCCGCAGGAACCCCTAGTGATGGAGTTGGCCA
CTCCCTCTCTGCGCGCTCGCTCGCTCACTGAGGCCGGGCGACCAAAGGTCGCCCGACGCCCGGGCTTTGC
CCGGGCGGCCTCAGTGAGCGAGCGAGCGCGCAGCTGCCTGCAGGGGCGCCTGATGCGGTATTTTCTCCTT
ACGCATCTGTGCGGTATTTCACACCGCATA
[95 nt withheld, positions 6751-6845]
T
[46 nt withheld, positions 6847-6892]
C
[141 nt withheld, positions 6894-7034]
CCTTTGACGTTGGAGTCCACGTTCTTT
[37 nt withheld, positions 7062-7098]
ACTCTATCTCGGGCTATTCTTTTGATTTATAAGGGATTTTGCCGATTTCGGTCTATTGGTTAAAAAATGA
GCTGATTTAACAAAAATTTAACGCGAATTTTAACAAAATATTAACGTTTACAATTTTATGGTGCACTCTC
AGTACAATCTGCTCTGATGCCGCATAGTTAAGCCAGCCCCGACACCCGCCAACACCCGCTGACGCGCCCT
GACGGGCTTGTCTGCTCCCGGCATCCGCTTACAGACAAGCTGTGACCGTCTCCGGGAGCTGCATGTGTCA
GAGGTTTTCACCGTCATCACCGAAACGCGCGAGACGAAAGGGCCTCGTGATACGCCTATTTTTATAGGTT
AATGTCATGATAATAATGGTTTCTTAGACGTCAGGTGGCACTTTTCGGGGAAATGTGCGCGGAACCCCTA
TTTGTTTATTTTTCTAAATACATTCAAATATGTATCCGCTCATGAGACAATAACCCTGATAAATGCTTCA
ATAATATTGAAAAAGGAAGAGTATGAGTATTCAACATTTCCGTGTCGCCCTTATTCCCTTTTTTGCGGCA
TTTTGCCTTCCTGTTTTTGCTCACCCAGAAACGCTGGTGAAAGTAAAAGATGCTGAAGATCAGTTGGGTG
CACGAGTGGGTTACATCGAACTGGATCTCAACAGCGGTAAGATCCTTGAGAGTTTTCGCCCCGAAGAACG
TTTTCCAATGATGAGCACTTTTAAAGTTCTGCTATGTGGCGCGGTATTATCCCGTATTGACGCCGGGCAA
GAGCAACTCGGTCGCCGCATACACTATTCTCAGAATGACTTGGTTGAGTACTCACCAGTCACAGAAAAGC
ATCTTACGGATGGCATGACAGTAAGAGAATTATGCAGTGCTGCCATAACCATGAGTGATAACACTGCGGC
CAACTTACTTCTGACAACGATCGGAGGACCGAAGGAGCTAACCGCTTTTTTGCACAACATGGGGGATCAT
GTAACTCGCCTTGATCGTTGGGAACCGGAGCTGAATGAAGCCATACCAAACGACGAGCGTGACACCACGA
TGCCTGTAGCAATGGCAACAACGTTGCGCAAACTATTAACTGGCGAACTACTTACTCTAGCTTCCCGGCA
ACAATTAATAGACTGGATGGAGGCGGATAAAGTTGCAGGACCACTTCTGCGCTCGGCCCTTCCGGCTGGC
TGGTTTATTGCTGATAAATCTGGAGCCGGTGAGCGTGGAAGCCGCGGTATCATTGCAGCACTGGGGCCAG
ATGGTAAGCCCTCCCGTATCGTAGTTATCTACACGACGGGGAGTCAGGCAACTATGGATGAACGAAATAG
ACAGATCGCTGAGATAGGTGCCTCACTGATTAAGCATTGGTAACTGTCAGACCAAGTTTACTCATATATA
CTTTAGATTGATTTAAAACTTCATTTTTAATTTAAAAGGATCTAGGTGAAGATCCTTTTTGATAATCTCA
TGACCAAAATCCCTTAACGTGAGTTTTCGTTCCACTGAGCGTCAGACCCCGTAGAAAAGATCAAAGGATC
TTCTTGAGATCCTTTTTTTCTGCGCGTAATCTGCTGCTTGCAAACAAAAAAACCACCGCTACCAGCGGTG
GTTTGTTTGCCGGATCAAGAGCTACCAACTCTTTTTCCGAAGGTAACTGGCTTCAGCAGAGCGCAGATAC
CAAATACTGTTCTTCTAGTGTAGCCGTAGTTAGGCCACCACTTCAAGAACTCTGTAGCACCGCCTACATA
CCTCGCTCTGCTAATCCTGTTACCAGTGGCTGCTGCCAGTGGCGATAAGTCGTGTCTTACCGGGTTGGAC
TCAAGACGATAGTTACCGGATAAGGCGCAGCGGTCGGGCTGAACGGGGGGTTCGTGCACACAGCCCAGCT
TGGAGCGAACGACCTACACCGAACTGAGATACCTACAGCGTGAGCTATGAGAAAGCGCCACGCTTCCCGA
AGGGAGAAAGGCGGACAGGTATCCGGTAAGCGGCAGGGTCGGAACAGGAGAGCGCACGAGGGAGCTTCCA
GGGGGAAACGCCTGGTATCTTTATAGTCCTGTCGGGTTTCGCCACCTCTGACTTGAGCGTCGATTTTTGT
GATGCTCGTCAGGGGGGCGGAGCCTATGGAAAAACGCCAGCAACGCGGCCTTTTT
Features (pLannotate 1.2.2; 19 found; start..end, strand, type, name):
     39..279     +  promoter       U6 promoter: RNA polymerase III promoter for human U6 snRNA
    307..382     +  misc_RNA       gRNA scaffold: guide RNA scaffold for the Streptococcus pyogenes CRISPR/Cas9 system
    389..432     +  misc_RNA       gRNA scaffold (fragment): guide RNA scaffold for the Streptococcus pyogenes CRISPR/Cas9 system
    506..1219    +  CDS            EGFP: EGFP is a basic (constitutively fluorescent) green fluorescent protein published in 1996, derived from Aequorea victoria. It is reported to be a rapidly-maturing weak dimer with moderate acid sensitivity.
   1295..1580    +  enhancer       CMV enhancer: human cytomegalovirus immediate early enhancer; contains an 18-bp deletion relative to the standard CMV enhancer
   1582..1859    +  promoter       chicken β-actin promoter: No description available
   1860..2087    +  intron         hybrid intron: hybrid between chicken β-actin (CBA) and minute virus of mice (MMV) introns (Gray et al., 2011)
   2108..2135    +  CDS            3xHA (fragment): three tandem HA epitope tags
   2168..3883    +  CDS            Cas9(N): N-terminal portion of Streptococcus pyogenes Cas9 (Zetsche et al., 2015)
   3770..6268    +  CDS            Cas9(C): C-terminal portion of Streptococcus pyogenes Cas9 (Zetsche et al., 2015)
   6338..6449    +  polyA_signal   bGH poly(A) signal: bovine growth hormone polyadenylation signal
   6554..6694    +  repeat_region  AAV2 ITR: inverted terminal repeat of adeno-associated virus serotype 2 inverted
   6699..6750    -  misc_feature   bom (fragment): basis of mobility region from pBR322
   6769..7224    +  rep_origin     f1 ori (sequence partly withheld): f1 bacteriophage origin of replication; arrow indicates direction of (+) strand synthesis
   7225..7274    -  misc_feature   bom (fragment): basis of mobility region from pBR322
   7376..7411    -  CDS            rop (fragment): Rop protein, which maintains plasmids at low copy number; rop
   7506..7610    +  promoter       AmpR promoter: bla
   7611..8471    +  CDS            AmpR: β-lactamase; bla; confers resistance to ampicillin, carbenicillin, and related antibiotics
   8642..9230    +  rep_origin     ori: high-copy-number ColE1/pMB1/pBR322/pUC origin of replication
