>Addgene plasmid #131479 | pORANGE GFP-Actb KI | addgene full sequence | sequence record 257162 | Addgene NGS Result
ACGGTTCCTGGCCTTTTGCTGGCCTTTTGCTCACATGTGAGGGCCTATTTCCCATGATTCCTTCATATTT
GCATATACGATACAAGGCTGTTAGAGAGATAATTGGAATTAATTTGACTGTAAACACAAAGATATTAGTA
CAAAATACGTGACGTAGAAAGTAATAATTTCTTGGGTAGTTTGCAGTTTTAAAATTATGTTTTAAAATGG
ACTATCATATGCTTACCGTAACTTGAAAGTATTTCGATTTCTTGGCTTTATATATCTTGTGGAAAGGACG
AAACACCGCAGCGATATCGTCATCCAGTTTTAGAGCTAGAAATAGCAAGTTAAAATAAGGCTAGTCCGTT
ATCAACTTGAAAAAGTGGCACCGAGTCGGTGCTTTTTTGTTTTAGAGCTAGAAATAGCAAGTTAAAATAA
GGCTAGTCCGTTTTTAGCGCGTGCGCCAATTCTGCAGACAAATGGCTCTAGAAGCTTCGCAGCGATATCG
TCATCCAGGGCTAGCGTGAGCAAGGGCGAGGAGCTGTTCACCGGGGTGGTGCCCATCCTGGTCGAGCTGG
ACGGCGACGTAAACGGCCACAAGTTCAGCGTGTCCGGCGAGGGCGAGGGCGATGCCACCTACGGCAAGCT
GACCCTGAAGTTCATCTGCACCACCGGCAAGCTGCCCGTGCCCTGGCCCACCCTCGTGACCACCCTGACC
TACGGCGTGCAGTGCTTCAGCCGCTACCCCGACCACATGAAGCAGCACGACTTCTTCAAGTCCGCCATGC
CCGAAGGCTACGTCCAGGAGCGCACCATCTTCTTCAAGGACGACGGCAACTACAAGACCCGCGCCGAGGT
GAAGTTCGAGGGCGACACCCTGGTGAACCGCATCGAGCTGAAGGGCATCGACTTCAAGGAGGACGGCAAC
ATCCTGGGGCACAAGCTGGAGTACAACTACAACAGCCACAACGTCTATATCATGGCCGACAAGCAGAAGA
ACGGCATCAAGGTGAACTTCAAGATCCGCCACAACATCGAGGACGGCAGCGTGCAGCTCGCCGACCACTA
CCAGCAGAACACCCCCATCGGCGACGGCCCCGTGCTGCTGCCCGACAACCACTACCTGAGCACCCAGTCC
GCCCTGAGCAAAGACCCCAACGAGAAGCGCGATCACATGGTCCTGCTGGAGTTCGTGACCGCCGCCGGGA
TCACTCTCGGCATGGACGAGCTGTACAAGTCAGGCAGCGCAGCGATATCGTCATCCAGGGCTCGAGGATC
CTAGGACGCGTCCTAGGACGCGTCCAGAGGTACCCGTTACATAACTTACGGTAAATGGCCCGCCTGGCTG
ACCGCCCAACGACCCCCGCCCATTGACGTCAATAGTAACGCCAATAGGGACTTTCCATTGACGTCAATGG
GTGGAGTATTTACGGTAAACTGCCCACTTGGCAGTACATCAAGTGTATCATATGCCAAGTACGCCCCCTA
TTGACGTCAATGACGGTAAATGGCCCGCCTGGCATTGTGCCCAGTACATGACCTTATGGGACTTTCCTAC
TTGGCAGTACATCTACGTATTAGTCATCGCTATTACCATGGTCGAGGTGAGCCCCACGTTCTGCTTCACT
CTCCCCATCTCCCCCCCCTCCCCACCCCCAATTTTGTATTTATTTATTTTTTAATTATTTTGTGCAGCGA
TGGGGGCGGGGGGGGGGGGGGGGCGCGCGCCGGGGGGGGGGGGGGGGGGGGGGGGGGGGGGSGGGGSGRG
GCGGAGAGGTGCGGCGGCAGCCAATCAGAGCGGCGCGCTCCGAAAGTTTCCTTTTATGGCGAGGCGGCGG
CGGCGGCGGCCCTATAAAAAGCGAAGCGCGCGGCGGGCGGGAGTCGCTGCGCGCTGCCTTCGCCCCGTGC
CCCGCTCCGCCGCCGCCTCGCGCCGCCCGCCCCGGCTCTGACTGACCGCGTTACTCCCACAGGTGAGCGG
GCGGGACGGCCCTTCTCCTCCGGGCTGTAATTAGCTGAGCAAGAGGTAAGGGTTTAAGGGATGGTTGGTT
GGTGGGGTATTAATGTTTAATTACCTGGAGCACCTGCCTGAAATCACTTTTTTTCAGGTTGGACCGGTGC
CACCATGTACCCATACGATGTTCCAGATTACGCTTCGCCGAAGAAAAAGCGCAAGGTCGAAGCGTCCGAC
AAGAAGTACAGCATCGGCCTGGACATCGGCACCAACTCTGTGGGCTGGGCCGTGATCACCGACGAGTACA
AGGTGCCCAGCAAGAAATTCAAGGTGCTGGGCAACACCGACCGGCACAGCATCAAGAAGAACCTGATCGG
AGCCCTGCTGTTCGACAGCGGCGAAACAGCCGAGGCCACCCGGCTGAAGAGAACCGCCAGAAGAAGATAC
ACCAGACGGAAGAACCGGATCTGCTATCTGCAAGAGATCTTCAGCAACGAGATGGCCAAGGTGGACGACA
GCTTCTTCCACAGACTGGAAGAGTCCTTCCTGGTGGAAGAGGATAAGAAGCACGAGCGGCACCCCATCTT
CGGCAACATCGTGGACGAGGTGGCCTACCACGAGAAGTACCCCACCATCTACCACCTGAGAAAGAAACTG
GTGGACAGCACCGACAAGGCCGACCTGCGGCTGATCTATCTGGCCCTGGCCCACATGATCAAGTTCCGGG
GCCACTTCCTGATCGAGGGCGACCTGAACCCCGACAACAGCGACGTGGACAAGCTGTTCATCCAGCTGGT
GCAGACCTACAACCAGCTGTTCGAGGAAAACCCCATCAACGCCAGCGGCGTGGACGCCAAGGCCATCCTG
TCTGCCAGACTGAGCAAGAGCAGACGGCTGGAAAATCTGATCGCCCAGCTGCCCGGCGAGAAGAAGAATG
GCCTGTTCGGAAACCTGATTGCCCTGAGCCTGGGCCTGACCCCCAACTTCAAGAGCAACTTCGACCTGGC
CGAGGATGCCAAACTGCAGCTGAGCAAGGACACCTACGACGACGACCTGGACAACCTGCTGGCCCAGATC
GGCGACCAGTACGCCGACCTGTTTCTGGCCGCCAAGAACCTGTCCGACGCCATCCTGCTGAGCGACATCC
TGAGAGTGAACACCGAGATCACCAAGGCCCCCCTGAGCGCCTCTATGATCAAGAGATACGACGAGCACCA
CCAGGACCTGACCCTGCTGAAAGCTCTCGTGCGGCAGCAGCTGCCTGAGAAGTACAAAGAGATTTTCTTC
GACCAGAGCAAGAACGGCTACGCCGGCTACATTGACGGCGGAGCCAGCCAGGAAGAGTTCTACAAGTTCA
TCAAGCCCATCCTGGAAAAGATGGACGGCACCGAGGAACTGCTCGTGAAGCTGAACAGAGAGGACCTGCT
GCGGAAGCAGCGGACCTTCGACAACGGCAGCATCCCCCACCAGATCCACCTGGGAGAGCTGCACGCCATT
CTGCGGCGGCAGGAAGATTTTTACCCATTCCTGAAGGACAACCGGGAAAAGATCGAGAAGATCCTGACCT
TCCGCATCCCCTACTACGTGGGCCCTCTGGCCAGGGGAAACAGCAGATTCGCCTGGATGACCAGAAAGAG
CGAGGAAACCATCACCCCCTGGAACTTCGAGGAAGTGGTGGACAAGGGCGCTTCCGCCCAGAGCTTCATC
GAGCGGATGACCAACTTCGATAAGAACCTGCCCAACGAGAAGGTGCTGCCCAAGCACAGCCTGCTGTACG
AGTACTTCACCGTGTATAACGAGCTGACCAAAGTGAAATACGTGACCGAGGGAATGAGAAAGCCCGCCTT
CCTGAGCGGCGAGCAGAAAAAGGCCATCGTGGACCTGCTGTTCAAGACCAACCGGAAAGTGACCGTGAAG
CAGCTGAAAGAGGACTACTTCAAGAAAATCGAGTGCTTCGACTCCGTGGAAATCTCCGGCGTGGAAGATC
GGTTCAACGCCTCCCTGGGCACATACCACGATCTGCTGAAAATTATCAAGGACAAGGACTTCCTGGACAA
TGAGGAAAACGAGGACATTCTGGAAGATATCGTGCTGACCCTGACACTGTTTGAGGACAGAGAGATGATC
GAGGAACGGCTGAAAACCTATGCCCACCTGTTCGACGACAAAGTGATGAAGCAGCTGAAGCGGCGGAGAT
ACACCGGCTGGGGCAGGCTGAGCCGGAAGCTGATCAACGGCATCCGGGACAAGCAGTCCGGCAAGACAAT
CCTGGATTTCCTGAAGTCCGACGGCTTCGCCAACAGAAACTTCATGCAGCTGATCCACGACGACAGCCTG
ACCTTTAAAGAGGACATCCAGAAAGCCCAGGTGTCCGGCCAGGGCGATAGCCTGCACGAGCACATTGCCA
ATCTGGCCGGCAGCCCCGCCATTAAGAAGGGCATCCTGCAGACAGTGAAGGTGGTGGACGAGCTCGTGAA
AGTGATGGGCCGGCACAAGCCCGAGAACATCGTGATCGAAATGGCCAGAGAGAACCAGACCACCCAGAAG
GGACAGAAGAACAGCCGCGAGAGAATGAAGCGGATCGAAGAGGGCATCAAAGAGCTGGGCAGCCAGATCC
TGAAAGAACACCCCGTGGAAAACACCCAGCTGCAGAACGAGAAGCTGTACCTGTACTACCTGCAGAATGG
GCGGGATATGTACGTGGACCAGGAACTGGACATCAACCGGCTGTCCGACTACGATGTGGACCATATCGTG
CCTCAGAGCTTTCTGAAGGACGACTCCATCGACAACAAGGTGCTGACCAGAAGCGACAAGAACCGGGGCA
AGAGCGACAACGTGCCCTCCGAAGAGGTCGTGAAGAAGATGAAGAACTACTGGCGGCAGCTGCTGAACGC
CAAGCTGATTACCCAGAGAAAGTTCGACAATCTGACCAAGGCCGAGAGAGGCGGCCTGAGCGAACTGGAT
AAGGCCGGCTTCATCAAGAGACAGCTGGTGGAAACCCGGCAGATCACAAAGCACGTGGCACAGATCCTGG
ACTCCCGGATGAACACTAAGTACGACGAGAATGACAAGCTGATCCGGGAAGTGAAAGTGATCACCCTGAA
GTCCAAGCTGGTGTCCGATTTCCGGAAGGATTTCCAGTTTTACAAAGTGCGCGAGATCAACAACTACCAC
CACGCCCACGACGCCTACCTGAACGCCGTCGTGGGAACCGCCCTGATCAAAAAGTACCCTAAGCTGGAAA
GCGAGTTCGTGTACGGCGACTACAAGGTGTACGACGTGCGGAAGATGATCGCCAAGAGCGAGCAGGAAAT
CGGCAAGGCTACCGCCAAGTACTTCTTCTACAGCAACATCATGAACTTTTTCAAGACCGAGATTACCCTG
GCCAACGGCGAGATCCGGAAGCGGCCTCTGATCGAGACAAACGGCGAAACCGGGGAGATCGTGTGGGATA
AGGGCCGGGATTTTGCCACCGTGCGGAAAGTGCTGAGCATGCCCCAAGTGAATATCGTGAAAAAGACCGA
GGTGCAGACAGGCGGCTTCAGCAAAGAGTCTATCCTGCCCAAGAGGAACAGCGATAAGCTGATCGCCAGA
AAGAAGGACTGGGACCCTAAGAAGTACGGCGGCTTCGACAGCCCCACCGTGGCCTATTCTGTGCTGGTGG
TGGCCAAAGTGGAAAAGGGCAAGTCCAAGAAACTGAAGAGTGTGAAAGAGCTGCTGGGGATCACCATCAT
GGAAAGAAGCAGCTTCGAGAAGAATCCCATCGACTTTCTGGAAGCCAAGGGCTACAAAGAAGTGAAAAAG
GACCTGATCATCAAGCTGCCTAAGTACTCCCTGTTCGAGCTGGAAAACGGCCGGAAGAGAATGCTGGCCT
CTGCCGGCGAACTGCAGAAGGGAAACGAACTGGCCCTGCCCTCCAAATATGTGAACTTCCTGTACCTGGC
CAGCCACTATGAGAAGCTGAAGGGCTCCCCCGAGGATAATGAGCAGAAACAGCTGTTTGTGGAACAGCAC
AAGCACTACCTGGACGAGATCATCGAGCAGATCAGCGAGTTCTCCAAGAGAGTGATCCTGGCCGACGCTA
ATCTGGACAAAGTGCTGTCCGCCTACAACAAGCACCGGGATAAGCCCATCAGAGAGCAGGCCGAGAATAT
CATCCACCTGTTTACCCTGACCAATCTGGGAGCCCCTGCCGCCTTCAAGTACTTTGACACCACCATCGAC
CGGAAGAGGTACACCAGCACCAAAGAGGTGCTGGACGCCACCCTGATCCACCAGAGCATCACCGGCCTGT
ACGAGACACGGATCGACCTGTCTCAGCTGGGAGGCGACAGCCCCAAGAAGAAGAGAAAGGTGGAGGCCAG
CTAAGAATTCTAACTAGAGCTCGCTGATCAGCCTCGACTGTGCCTTCTAGTTGCCAGCCATCTGTTGTTT
GCCCCTCCCCCGTGCCTTCCTTGACCCTGGAAGGTGCCACTCCCACTGTCCTTTCCTAATAAAATGAGGA
AATTGCATCGCATTGTCTGAGTAGGTGTCATTCTATTCTGGGGGGTGGGGTGGGGCAGGACAGCAAGGGG
GAGGATTGGGAAGAGAATAGCAGGCATGCTGGGGAGCGGCCGCAGGAACCCCTAGTGATGGAGTTGGCCA
CTCCCTCTCTGCGCGCTCGCTCGCTCACTGAGGCCGGGCGACCAAAGGTCGCCCGACGCCCGGGCTTTGC
CCGGGCGGCCTCAGTGAGCGAGCGAGCGCGCAGCTGCCTGCAGGGGCGCCTGATGCGGTATTTTCTCCTT
ACGCATCTGTGCGGTATTTCACACCGCATA
[95 nt withheld, positions 6751-6845]
T
[46 nt withheld, positions 6847-6892]
C
[141 nt withheld, positions 6894-7034]
CCTTTGACGTTGGAGTCCACGTTCTTT
[37 nt withheld, positions 7062-7098]
ACTCTATCTCGGGCTATTCTTTTGATTTATAAGGGATTTTGCCGATTTCGGTCTATTGGTTAAAAAATGA
GCTGATTTAACAAAAATTTAACGCGAATTTTAACAAAATATTAACGTTTACAATTTTATGGTGCACTCTC
AGTACAATCTGCTCTGATGCCGCATAGTTAAGCCAGCCCCGACACCCGCCAACACCCGCTGACGCGCCCT
GACGGGCTTGTCTGCTCCCGGCATCCGCTTACAGACAAGCTGTGACCGTCTCCGGGAGCTGCATGTGTCA
GAGGTTTTCACCGTCATCACCGAAACGCGCGAGACGAAAGGGCCTCGTGATACGCCTATTTTTATAGGTT
AATGTCATGATAATAATGGTTTCTTAGACGTCAGGTGGCACTTTTCGGGGAAATGTGCGCGGAACCCCTA
TTTGTTTATTTTTCTAAATACATTCAAATATGTATCCGCTCATGAGACAATAACCCTGATAAATGCTTCA
ATAATATTGAAAAAGGAAGAGTATGAGTATTCAACATTTCCGTGTCGCCCTTATTCCCTTTTTTGCGGCA
TTTTGCCTTCCTGTTTTTGCTCACCCAGAAACGCTGGTGAAAGTAAAAGATGCTGAAGATCAGTTGGGTG
CACGAGTGGGTTACATCGAACTGGATCTCAACAGCGGTAAGATCCTTGAGAGTTTTCGCCCCGAAGAACG
TTTTCCAATGATGAGCACTTTTAAAGTTCTGCTATGTGGCGCGGTATTATCCCGTATTGACGCCGGGCAA
GAGCAACTCGGTCGCCGCATACACTATTCTCAGAATGACTTGGTTGAGTACTCACCAGTCACAGAAAAGC
ATCTTACGGATGGCATGACAGTAAGAGAATTATGCAGTGCTGCCATAACCATGAGTGATAACACTGCGGC
CAACTTACTTCTGACAACGATCGGAGGACCGAAGGAGCTAACCGCTTTTTTGCACAACATGGGGGATCAT
GTAACTCGCCTTGATCGTTGGGAACCGGAGCTGAATGAAGCCATACCAAACGACGAGCGTGACACCACGA
TGCCTGTAGCAATGGCAACAACGTTGCGCAAACTATTAACTGGCGAACTACTTACTCTAGCTTCCCGGCA
ACAATTAATAGACTGGATGGAGGCGGATAAAGTTGCAGGACCACTTCTGCGCTCGGCCCTTCCGGCTGGC
TGGTTTATTGCTGATAAATCTGGAGCCGGTGAGCGTGGAAGCCGCGGTATCATTGCAGCACTGGGGCCAG
ATGGTAAGCCCTCCCGTATCGTAGTTATCTACACGACGGGGAGTCAGGCAACTATGGATGAACGAAATAG
ACAGATCGCTGAGATAGGTGCCTCACTGATTAAGCATTGGTAACTGTCAGACCAAGTTTACTCATATATA
CTTTAGATTGATTTAAAACTTCATTTTTAATTTAAAAGGATCTAGGTGAAGATCCTTTTTGATAATCTCA
TGACCAAAATCCCTTAACGTGAGTTTTCGTTCCACTGAGCGTCAGACCCCGTAGAAAAGATCAAAGGATC
TTCTTGAGATCCTTTTTTTCTGCGCGTAATCTGCTGCTTGCAAACAAAAAAACCACCGCTACCAGCGGTG
GTTTGTTTGCCGGATCAAGAGCTACCAACTCTTTTTCCGAAGGTAACTGGCTTCAGCAGAGCGCAGATAC
CAAATACTGTTCTTCTAGTGTAGCCGTAGTTAGGCCACCACTTCAAGAACTCTGTAGCACCGCCTACATA
CCTCGCTCTGCTAATCCTGTTACCAGTGGCTGCTGCCAGTGGCGATAAGTCGTGTCTTACCGGGTTGGAC
TCAAGACGATAGTTACCGGATAAGGCGCAGCGGTCGGGCTGAACGGGGGGTTCGTGCACACAGCCCAGCT
TGGAGCGAACGACCTACACCGAACTGAGATACCTACAGCGTGAGCTATGAGAAAGCGCCACGCTTCCCGA
AGGGAGAAAGGCGGACAGGTATCCGGTAAGCGGCAGGGTCGGAACAGGAGAGCGCACGAGGGAGCTTCCA
GGGGGAAACGCCTGGTATCTTTATAGTCCTGTCGGGTTTCGCCACCTCTGACTTGAGCGTCGATTTTTGT
GATGCTCGTCAGGGGGGCGGAGCCTATGGAAAAACGCCAGCAACGCGGCCTTTTT
Features (pLannotate 1.2.2; 19 found; start..end, strand, type, name):
     39..279     +  promoter       U6 promoter: RNA polymerase III promoter for human U6 snRNA
    307..382     +  misc_RNA       gRNA scaffold: guide RNA scaffold for the Streptococcus pyogenes CRISPR/Cas9 system
    389..432     +  misc_RNA       gRNA scaffold (fragment): guide RNA scaffold for the Streptococcus pyogenes CRISPR/Cas9 system
    506..1219    +  CDS            EGFP: EGFP is a basic (constitutively fluorescent) green fluorescent protein published in 1996, derived from Aequorea victoria. It is reported to be a rapidly-maturing weak dimer with moderate acid sensitivity.
   1295..1580    +  enhancer       CMV enhancer: human cytomegalovirus immediate early enhancer; contains an 18-bp deletion relative to the standard CMV enhancer
   1582..1859    +  promoter       chicken β-actin promoter: No description available
   1860..2087    +  intron         hybrid intron: hybrid between chicken β-actin (CBA) and minute virus of mice (MMV) introns (Gray et al., 2011)
   2108..2135    +  CDS            3xHA (fragment): three tandem HA epitope tags
   2168..3769    +  CDS            Cas9(N): N-terminal portion of Streptococcus pyogenes Cas9 (Zetsche et al., 2015)
   3770..6268    +  CDS            Cas9(C): C-terminal portion of Streptococcus pyogenes Cas9 (Zetsche et al., 2015)
   6338..6449    +  polyA_signal   bGH poly(A) signal: bovine growth hormone polyadenylation signal
   6554..6694    +  repeat_region  AAV2 ITR: inverted terminal repeat of adeno-associated virus serotype 2 inverted
   6699..6750    -  misc_feature   bom (fragment): basis of mobility region from pBR322
   6769..7224    +  rep_origin     f1 ori (sequence partly withheld): f1 bacteriophage origin of replication; arrow indicates direction of (+) strand synthesis
   7225..7274    -  misc_feature   bom (fragment): basis of mobility region from pBR322
   7376..7411    -  CDS            rop (fragment): Rop protein, which maintains plasmids at low copy number; rop
   7506..7610    +  promoter       AmpR promoter: bla
   7611..8471    +  CDS            AmpR: β-lactamase; bla; confers resistance to ampicillin, carbenicillin, and related antibiotics
   8642..9230    +  rep_origin     ori: high-copy-number ColE1/pMB1/pBR322/pUC origin of replication
