[The description below was written by a language model from this plasmid's Addgene catalogue record and pLannotate feature annotations shown in this document.]
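Description:
pORANGE GFP-Actb KI is a single-plasmid CRISPR/Cas9 knock-in construct built on the pORANGE mammalian expression backbone. It is designed to tag endogenous β-actin with GFP at its N-terminus, at amino acid position D2. It is propagated in E. coli as a high-copy plasmid through a ColE1/pUC-type origin with ampicillin selection (AmpR under its own bla promoter), and it also carries an f1 phage origin. Both the depositor sequence and the repository's sequencing result are 9,253 nt and give essentially identical feature maps. The catalogue's "backbone size without insert" shows the same figure, so it appears to describe the complete plasmid.

The plasmid combines three functional modules. A human U6 Pol III promoter drives a guide RNA fused to the S. pyogenes gRNA scaffold; the gap between promoter and scaffold is where the Actb-targeting spacer would sit, although it is not annotated. Downstream lies an EGFP coding sequence with no annotated promoter or polyadenylation signal of its own. This is consistent with a donor cassette meant to be inserted into the genomic Actb locus, so that fluorescence depends on in-frame integration and expression from the native gene. The flanking sequences that mediate integration are not annotated. The third module expresses S. pyogenes Cas9, annotated as contiguous N- and C-terminal portions forming the full-length enzyme and preceded by an HA epitope tag fragment. It is driven by a CMV enhancer/chicken β-actin promoter with a hybrid intron and terminated by a bGH poly(A) signal.

Only one AAV2 ITR is annotated, so the record does not support use as a packageable AAV genome. According to the associated publication title, the toolbox is intended for epitope tagging of endogenous proteins in neurons, here allowing β-actin to be visualised at native expression levels.
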