Addgene plasmid #131479: pORANGE GFP-Actb KI
Purpose: Endogenous tagging of βactin: N-terminal (amino acid position: D2)
Depositing lab: Harold MacGillavry. Depositing organization: Utrecht University. Publication: ORANGE: A CRISPR/Cas9-based genome editing toolbox for epitope tagging of endogenous proteins in neurons. Willems J, de Jong APH, Scheefhals N, Mertens E, Catsburg LAE, Poorthuis RB, de Winter F, Verhaagen J, Meye FJ, MacGillavry HD. PLoS Biol. 2020 Apr 10;18(4):e3000665. doi: 10.1371/journal.pbio.3000665. PubMed 32275651.
Backbone
  Vector backbone: pORANGE
  Backbone size w/o insert (bp): 9253
  Vector type: Mammalian Expression
Growth in bacteria
  Bacterial resistance: Ampicillin, 100 μg/mL
  Growth temperature: 37°C
  Growth strain: DH5alpha
  Copy number: High Copy
Gene/Insert
  Cloning method: Restriction Enzyme; 5′ cloning site Unknown (unknown if destroyed); 3′ cloning site Unknown (unknown if destroyed)
  Sequencing primers: 5′ aaggctgttagagagataattggaa; 3′ cgggccatttaccgtaagtt
Terms and licenses: Academic/Nonprofit Terms; Industry Terms: Not Available to Industry
How to cite: pORANGE GFP-Actb KI was a gift from Harold MacGillavry (Addgene plasmid # 131479 ; http://n2t.net/addgene:131479 ; RRID:Addgene_131479)
